>Addgene plasmid #113973 | sgiRFP2 | depositor full sequence | sequence record 215185 | sgiRFP2 sequence 3020 bps
CTGAAGCCAGTTACCTTCGGAAAAAGAGTTGGTAGCTCTTGATCCGGCAAACAAACCACCGCTGGTAGCG
GTGGTTTTTTTGTTTGCAAGCAGCAGATTACGCGCAGAAAAAAAGGATCTCAAGAAGATCCTTTGATCTT
TTCTACGGGGTCTGACGCTCAGTGGAACGAAAACTCACGTTAAGGGATTTTGGTCATGAGATTATCAAAA
AGGATCTTCACCTAGATCCTTTTAAATTAAAAATGAAGTTTTAAATCAATCTAAAGTATATATGAGTAAA
CTTGGTCTGACAGTTACCAATGCTTAATCAGTGAGGCACCTATCTCAGCGATCTGTCTATTTCGTTCATC
CATAGTTGCCTGACTCCCCGTCGTGTAGATAACTACGATACGGGAGGGCTTACCATCTGGCCCCAGTGCT
GCAATGATACCGCGAGACCCACGCTCACCGGCTCCAGATTTATCAGCAATAAACCAGCCAGCCGGAAGGG
CCGAGCGCAGAAGTGGTCCTGCAACTTTATCCGCCTCCATCCAGTCTATTAATTGTTGCCGGGAAGCTAG
AGTAAGTAGTTCGCCAGTTAATAGTTTGCGCAACGTTGTTGCCATTGCTACAGGCATCGTGGTGTCACGC
TCGTCGTTTGGTATGGCTTCATTCAGCTCCGGTTCCCAACGATCAAGGCGAGTTACATGATCCCCCATGT
TGTGCAAAAAAGCGGTTAGCTCCTTCGGTCCTCCGATCGTTGTCAGAAGTAAGTTGGCCGCAGTGTTATC
ACTCATGGTTATGGCAGCACTGCATAATTCTCTTACTGTCATGCCATCCGTAAGATGCTTTTCTGTGACT
GGTGAGTACTCAACCAAGTCATTCTGAGAATAGTGTATGCGGCGACCGAGTTGCTCTTGCCCGGCGTCAA
TACGGGATAATACCGCGCCACATAGCAGAACTTTAAAAGTGCTCATCATTGGAAAACGTTCTTCGGGGCG
AAAACTCTCAAGGATCTTACCGCTGTTGAGATCCAGTTCGATGTAACCCACTCGTGCACCCAACTGATCT
TCAGCATCTTTTACTTTCACCAGCGTTTCTGGGTGAGCAAAAACAGGAAGGCAAAATGCCGCAAAAAAGG
GAATAAGGGCGACACGGAAATGTTGAATACTCATACTCTTCCTTTTTCAATATTATTGAAGCATTTATCA
GGGTTATTGTCTCATGAGCGGATACATATTTGAATGTATTTAGAAAAATAAACAAATAGGGGTTCCGCGC
ACATTTCCCCGAAAAGTGCCACCTGGTCGACATTGATTATTGACTAGTAGTGGAGAATTCTGTACAAAAA
AGCAGGCTTTAAAGGAACCAATTCAGTCGACTGGATCCGGTACCAAGGTCGGGCAGGAAGAGGGCCTATT
TCCCATGATTCCTTCATATTTGCATATACGATACAAGGCTGTTAGAGAGATAATTAGAATTAATTTGACT
GTAAACACAAAGATATTAGTACAAAATACGTGACGTAGAAAGTAATAATTTCTTGGGTAGTTTGCAGTTT
TAAAATTATGTTTTAAAATGGACTATCATATGCTTACCGTAACTTGAAAGTATTTCGATTTCTTGGCTTT
ATATATCTTGTGGAAAGGACGAAACACCGTCGCGTCCAAAGAACGCGCGTTTTAGAGCTAGAAATAGCAA
GTTAAAATAAGGCTAGTCCGTTATCAACTTGAAAAAGTGGCACCGAGTCGGTGCTTTTTTTCTAGACCCA
GCTTTCTTGTACAAAGTTGGCATTATGCCCCCGGGCGCCAAGCTTGGCGTAATCATGGTCATAGCTGTTT
CCTGTGTGAAATTGTTATCCGCTCACAATTCCACACAACATACGAGCCGGAAGCATAAAGTGTAAAGCCT
GGGGTGCCTAATGAGTGAGCTAACTCACATTAATTGCGTTGCGCTCACTGCCCGCTTTCCAGTCGGGAAA
CCTGTCGTGCCAGCGGATCCGCATCTCAATTAGTCAGCAACCATAGTCCCGCCCCTAACTCCGCCCATCC
CGCCCCTAACTCCGCCCAGTTCCGCCCATTCTCCGCCCCATGGCTGACTAATTTTTTTTATTTATGCAGA
GGCCGAGGCCGCCTCGGCCTCTGAGCTATTCCAGAAGTAGTGAGGAGGCTTTTTTGGAGGCCTAGGCTTT
TGCAAAAAGCTAACTTGTTTATTGCAGCTTATAATGGTTACAAATAAAGCAATAGCATCACAAATTTCAC
AAATAAAGCATTTTTTTCACTGCATTCTAGTTGTGGTTTGTCCAAACTCATCAATGTATCTTATCATGTC
TGGATCCGCTGCATTAATGAATCGGCCAACGCGCGGGGAGAGGCGGTTTGCGTATTGGGCGCTCTTCCGC
TTCCTCGCTCACTGACTCGCTGCGCTCGGTCGTTCGGCTGCGGCGAGCGGTATCAGCTCACTCAAAGGCG
GTAATACGGTTATCCACAGAATCAGGGGATAACGCAGGAAAGAACATGTGAGCAAAAGGCCAGCAAAAGG
CCAGGAACCGTAAAAAGGCCGCGTTGCTGGCGTTTTTCCATAGGCTCCGCCCCCCTGACGAGCATCACAA
AAATCGACGCTCAAGTCAGAGGTGGCGAAACCCGACAGGACTATAAAGATACCAGGCGTTTCCCCCTGGA
AGCTCCCTCGTGCGCTCTCCTGTTCCGACCCTGCCGCTTACCGGATACCTGTCCGCCTTTCTCCCTTCGG
GAAGCGTGGCGCTTTCTCAATGCTCACGCTGTAGGTATCTCAGTTCGGTGTAGGTCGTTCGCTCCAAGCT
GGGCTGTGTGCACGAACCCCCCGTTCAGCCCGACCGCTGCGCCTTATCCGGTAACTATCGTCTTGAGTCC
AACCCGGTAAGACACGACTTATCGCCACTGGCAGCAGCCACTGGTAACAGGATTAGCAGAGCGAGGTATG
TAGGCGGTGCTACAGAGTTCTTGAAGTGGTGGCCTAACTACGGCTACACTAGAAGGACAGTATTTGGTAT
CTGCGCTCTG
Features (pLannotate 1.2.2; 16 found; start..end, strand, type, name):
    294..1154    -  CDS            AmpR: β-lactamase; bla; confers resistance to ampicillin, carbenicillin, and related antibiotics
   1155..1259    -  promoter       AmpR promoter: bla
   1289..1308    +  enhancer       CMV enhancer (fragment): human cytomegalovirus immediate early enhancer
   1321..1338    +  protein_bind   attB1 (fragment): mutant version of attB; recombination site for the Gateway® BP reaction BP Clonase™
   1390..1630    +  promoter       U6 promoter: RNA polymerase III promoter for human U6 snRNA
   1659..1734    +  misc_RNA       gRNA scaffold: guide RNA scaffold for the Streptococcus pyogenes CRISPR/Cas9 system
   1746..1767    -  protein_bind   attB2 (fragment): mutant version of attB; recombination site for the Gateway® BP reaction BP Clonase™
   1832..1848    -  protein_bind   lac operator: The lac repressor binds to the lac operator to inhibit transcription in E. coli. This inhibition can be relieved by adding lactose or isopropyl-β-D-thiogalactopyranoside (IPTG). lac repressor encoded by lacI
   1856..1886    -  promoter       lac promoter: promoter for the E. coli lac operon
   1901..1922    -  protein_bind   CAP binding site: CAP binding activates transcription in the presence of cAMP. E. coli catabolite activator protein
   1935..1974    -  CDS            lacI (fragment): lac repressor; lacI; The lac repressor binds to the lac operator to inhibit transcription in E. coli. This inhibition can be relieved by adding lactose or isopropyl-β-D-thiogalactopyranoside (IPTG).
   1981..2003    +  promoter       SV40 promoter (fragment): SV40 enhancer and early promoter
   2027..2162    +  rep_origin     SV40 ori: SV40 origin of replication
   2182..2316    +  polyA_signal   SV40 poly(A) signal: SV40 polyadenylation signal
   2318..2372    -  CDS            lacI (fragment): lac repressor; lacI; The lac repressor binds to the lac operator to inhibit transcription in E. coli. This inhibition can be relieved by adding lactose or isopropyl-β-D-thiogalactopyranoside (IPTG).
   2555..123     -  rep_origin     ori (across the origin): high-copy-number ColE1/pMB1/pBR322/pUC origin of replication
