>Addgene plasmid #113973 | sgiRFP2 | addgene full sequence | sequence record 222984 | Addgene NGS Result
AAAAAAGCAGGCTTTAAAGGAACCAATTCAGTCGACTGGATCCGGTACCAAGGTCGGGCAGGAAGAGGGC
CTATTTCCCATGATTCCTTCATATTTGCATATACGATACAAGGCTGTTAGAGAGATAATTAGAATTAATT
TGACTGTAAACACAAAGATATTAGTACAAAATACGTGACGTAGAAAGTAATAATTTCTTGGGTAGTTTGC
AGTTTTAAAATTATGTTTTAAAATGGACTATCATATGCTTACCGTAACTTGAAAGTATTTCGATTTCTTG
GCTTTATATATCTTGTGGAAAGGACGAAACACCGTCGCGTCCAAAGAACGCGCGTTTTAGAGCTAGAAAT
AGCAAGTTAAAATAAGGCTAGTCCGTTATCAACTTGAAAAAGTGGCACCGAGTCGGTGCTTTTTTTCTAG
ACCCAGCTTTCTTGTACAAAGTTGGCATTATGCCCCCGGGCGCCAAGCTTGGCGTAATCATGGTCATAGC
TGTTTCCTGTGTGAAATTGTTATCCGCTCACAATTCCACACAACATACGAGCCGGAAGCATAAAGTGTAA
AGCCTGGGGTGCCTAATGAGTGAGCTAACTCACATTAATTGCGTTGCGCTCACTGCCCGCTTTCCAGTCG
GGAAACCTGTCGTGCCAGCGGATCCGCATCTCAATTAGTCAGCAACCATAGTCCCGCCCCTAACTCCGCC
CATCCCGCCCCTAACTCCGCCCAGTTCCGCCCATTCTCCGCCCCATGGCTGACTAATTTTTTTTATTTAT
GCAGAGGCCGAGGCCGCCTCGGCCTCTGAGCTATTCCAGAAGTAGTGAGGAGGCTTTTTTGGAGGCCTAG
GCTTTTGCAAAAAGCTAACTTGTTTATTGCAGCTTATAATGGTTACAAATAAAGCAATAGCATCACAAAT
TTCACAAATAAAGCATTTTTTTCACTGCATTCTAGTTGTGGTTTGTCCAAACTCATCAATGTATCTTATC
ATGTCTGGATCCGCTGCATTAATGAATCGGCCAACGCGCGGGGAGAGGCGGTTTGCGTATTGGGCGCTCT
TCCGCTTCCTCGCTCACTGACTCGCTGCGCTCGGTCGTTCGGCTGCGGCGAGCGGTATCAGCTCACTCAA
AGGCGGTAATACGGTTATCCACAGAATCAGGGGATAACGCAGGAAAGAACATGTGAGCAAAAGGCCAGCA
AAAGGCCAGGAACCGTAAAAAGGCCGCGTTGCTGGCGTTTTTCCATAGGCTCCGCCCCCCTGACGAGCAT
CACAAAAATCGACGCTCAAGTCAGAGGTGGCGAAACCCGACAGGACTATAAAGATACCAGGCGTTTCCCC
CTGGAAGCTCCCTCGTGCGCTCTCCTGTTCCGACCCTGCCGCTTACCGGATACCTGTCCGCCTTTCTCCC
TTCGGGAAGCGTGGCGCTTTCTCATAGCTCACGCTGTAGGTATCTCAGTTCGGTGTAGGTCGTTCGCTCC
AAGCTGGGCTGTGTGCACGAACCCCCCGTTCAGCCCGACCGCTGCGCCTTATCCGGTAACTATCGTCTTG
AGTCCAACCCGGTAAGACACGACTTATCGCCACTGGCAGCAGCCACTGGTAACAGGATTAGCAGAGCGAG
GTATGTAGGCGGTGCTACAGAGTTCTTGAAGTGGTGGCCTAACTACGGCTACACTAGAAGAACAGTATTT
GGTATCTGCGCTCTGCTGAAGCCAGTTACCTTCGGAAAAAGAGTTGGTAGCTCTTGATCCGGCAAACAAA
CCACCGCTGGTAGCGGTGGTTTTTTTGTTTGCAAGCAGCAGATTACGCGCAGAAAAAAAGGATCTCAAGA
AGATCCTTTGATCTTTTCTACGGGGTCTGACGCTCAGTGGAACGAAAACTCACGTTAAGGGATTTTGGTC
ATGAGATTATCAAAAAGGATCTTCACCTAGATCCTTTTAAATTAAAAATGAAGTTTTAAATCAATCTAAA
GTATATATGAGTAAACTTGGTCTGACAGTTACCAATGCTTAATCAGTGAGGCACCTATCTCAGCGATCTG
TCTATTTCGTTCATCCATAGTTGCCTGACTCCCCGTCGTGTAGATAACTACGATACGGGAGGGCTTACCA
TCTGGCCCCAGTGCTGCAATGATACCGCGAGACCCACGCTCACCGGCTCCAGATTTATCAGCAATAAACC
AGCCAGCCGGAAGGGCCGAGCGCAGAAGTGGTCCTGCAACTTTATCCGCCTCCATCCAGTCTATTAATTG
TTGCCGGGAAGCTAGAGTAAGTAGTTCGCCAGTTAATAGTTTGCGCAACGTTGTTGCCATTGCTACAGGC
ATCGTGGTGTCACGCTCGTCGTTTGGTATGGCTTCATTCAGCTCCGGTTCCCAACGATCAAGGCGAGTTA
CATGATCCCCCATGTTGTGCAAAAAAGCGGTTAGCTCCTTCGGTCCTCCGATCGTTGTCAGAAGTAAGTT
GGCCGCAGTGTTATCACTCATGGTTATGGCAGCACTGCATAATTCTCTTACTGTCATGCCATCCGTAAGA
TGCTTTTCTGTGACTGGTGAGTACTCAACCAAGTCATTCTGAGAATAGTGTATGCGGCGACCGAGTTGCT
CTTGCCCGGCGTCAATACGGGATAATACCGCGCCACATAGCAGAACTTTAAAAGTGCTCATCATTGGAAA
ACGTTCTTCGGGGCGAAAACTCTCAAGGATCTTACCGCTGTTGAGATCCAGTTCGATGTAACCCACTCGT
GCACCCAACTGATCTTCAGCATCTTTTACTTTCACCAGCGTTTCTGGGTGAGCAAAAACAGGAAGGCAAA
ATGCCGCAAAAAAGGGAATAAGGGCGACACGGAAATGTTGAATACTCATACTCTTCCTTTTTCAATATTA
TTGAAGCATTTATCAGGGTTATTGTCTCATGAGCGGATACATATTTGAATGTATTTAGAAAAATAAACAA
ATAGGGGTTCCGCGCACATTTCCCCGAAAAGTGCCACCTGGGTCGACATTGATTATTGACTAGTAGTGGA
GAATTCTGTAC
Features (pLannotate 1.2.2; 16 found; start..end, strand, type, name):
     65..305     +  promoter       U6 promoter: RNA polymerase III promoter for human U6 snRNA
    334..409     +  misc_RNA       gRNA scaffold: guide RNA scaffold for the Streptococcus pyogenes CRISPR/Cas9 system
    421..442     -  protein_bind   attB2 (fragment): mutant version of attB; recombination site for the Gateway® BP reaction BP Clonase™
    507..523     -  protein_bind   lac operator: The lac repressor binds to the lac operator to inhibit transcription in E. coli. This inhibition can be relieved by adding lactose or isopropyl-β-D-thiogalactopyranoside (IPTG). lac repressor encoded by lacI
    531..561     -  promoter       lac promoter: promoter for the E. coli lac operon
    576..597     -  protein_bind   CAP binding site: CAP binding activates transcription in the presence of cAMP. E. coli catabolite activator protein
    610..649     -  CDS            lacI (fragment): lac repressor; lacI; The lac repressor binds to the lac operator to inhibit transcription in E. coli. This inhibition can be relieved by adding lactose or isopropyl-β-D-thiogalactopyranoside (IPTG).
    656..678     +  promoter       SV40 promoter (fragment): SV40 enhancer and early promoter
    702..837     +  rep_origin     SV40 ori: SV40 origin of replication
    857..991     +  polyA_signal   SV40 poly(A) signal: SV40 polyadenylation signal
    993..1047    -  CDS            lacI (fragment): lac repressor; lacI; The lac repressor binds to the lac operator to inhibit transcription in E. coli. This inhibition can be relieved by adding lactose or isopropyl-β-D-thiogalactopyranoside (IPTG).
   1230..1818    -  rep_origin     ori: high-copy-number ColE1/pMB1/pBR322/pUC origin of replication
   1989..2849    -  CDS            AmpR: β-lactamase; bla; confers resistance to ampicillin, carbenicillin, and related antibiotics
   2850..2954    -  promoter       AmpR promoter: bla
   2985..3004    +  enhancer       CMV enhancer (fragment): human cytomegalovirus immediate early enhancer
   3017..13      +  protein_bind   attB1 (fragment) (across the origin): mutant version of attB; recombination site for the Gateway® BP reaction BP Clonase™
