[The description below was written by a language model from this plasmid's Addgene catalogue record and pLannotate feature annotations shown in this document.]
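Description:
sgiRFP2 is a small mammalian CRISPR guide-expression plasmid that produces a single short guide RNA directed against the coding sequence of the near-infrared fluorescent protein iRFP670. The catalogue lists the backbone as pBR322 and the cloning method as TOPO cloning. Both sequence records, one supplied by the depositor and one from repository sequencing, are about 3.0 kb and carry the same features. The catalogue's "total vector size" of 430 bp therefore more plausibly reflects the insert length, while the listed 2.6 kb backbone is consistent with the full sequences. The plasmid is propagated in E. coli at high copy from a ColE1/pMB1-type origin and is selected with ampicillin through the β-lactamase gene and its native promoter.

The functional cassette is a human U6 RNA polymerase III promoter, followed by a short gap that accommodates the synthetic spacer, and then the Streptococcus pyogenes Cas9 guide RNA scaffold. Fragments of attB1 and attB2 flank this unit, apparently carried in with the amplified guide cassette. The other annotations look like backbone remnants rather than working expression units. They include a lac promoter/operator with its CAP site, short lacI fragments, an SV40 promoter fragment with the SV40 origin and poly(A) signal, and a sliver of CMV enhancer. No Cas9 gene and no mammalian selection marker or reporter are annotated, so the nuclease must be supplied from a separate construct.

According to the associated publication, the plasmid was used in work on nonviral, polymeric nanoparticle delivery of CRISPR-Cas9 plasmids. In that setting, loss of iRFP670 signal provides a readout of gene knockout or deletion.
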