Addgene plasmid #113973: sgiRFP2
Purpose: Single short guide RNA targeting GCGCGTTCTTTGGACGCGA in iRFP670 sequence
Depositing lab: Jordan Green. Depositing organization: Johns Hopkins University and School of Medicine. Publication: Poly(Beta-Amino Ester) Nanoparticles Enable Nonviral Delivery of CRISPR-Cas9 Plasmids for Gene Knockout and Gene Deletion. Rui Y, Varanasi M, Mendes S, Yamagata HM, Wilson DR, Green JJ. Mol Ther Nucleic Acids. 2020 Apr 21;20:661-672. doi: 10.1016/j.omtn.2020.04.005. PubMed 32380416.
Backbone
  Vector backbone: pBR322
  Backbone size w/o insert (bp): 2600
  Total vector size (bp): 430
  Vector type: Mammalian Expression, CRISPR
Growth in bacteria
  Bacterial resistance: Ampicillin, 100 μg/mL
  Growth temperature: 37°C
  Growth strain: DH5alpha
  Copy number: High Copy
Gene/Insert
  Gene/Insert name: iRFP670 sgRNA
  gRNA/shRNA sequence: GCGCGTTCTTTGGACGCGA
  Species: Synthetic
  Promoter: U6
  Cloning method: TOPO Cloning
  Sequencing primers: 5′ CAGGGTTATTGTCTCATGAGCGGA; 3′ GCGCGTTCTTTGGACGCGA
Terms and licenses: Academic/Nonprofit Terms; Industry Terms: Not Available to Industry
How to cite: sgiRFP2 was a gift from Jordan Green (Addgene plasmid # 113973 ; http://n2t.net/addgene:113973 ; RRID:Addgene_113973)
